Addgene plasmid #197181: pCytERM-miRFP670-2-N1
Purpose: Expresses the fusion protein of CytERM-miRFP670-2 in mammalian cells
Depositing lab: Kiryl Piatkevich. Depositing organization: Westlake University. Publication: Quantitative assessment of near-infrared fluorescent proteins. Zhang H, Papadaki S, Sun X, Wang X, Drobizhev M, Yao L, Rehbock M, Koster RW, Wu L, Namikawa K, Piatkevich KD. Nat Methods. 2023 Sep 4. doi: 10.1038/s41592-023-01975-z. PubMed 37666982.
Backbone
  Vector backbone: pN1
  Vector type: Mammalian Expression
Growth in bacteria
  Bacterial resistance: Kanamycin, 50 μg/mL
  Growth temperature: 37°C
  Growth strain: NEB Stable
  Copy number: High Copy
Gene/Insert
  Gene/Insert name: CytERM-miRFP670-2
  Species: M. musculus (mouse)
  Cloning method: Gibson Cloning
Terms and licenses: Academic/Nonprofit Terms; Industry Terms: Not Available to Industry
Depositor comments: Please visit https://www.researchsquare.com/article/rs-797586/v1 for preprint.
How to cite: pCytERM-miRFP670-2-N1 was a gift from Kiryl Piatkevich (Addgene plasmid # 197181 ; http://n2t.net/addgene:197181 ; RRID:Addgene_197181)
