[The description below was written by a language model from this plasmid's Addgene catalogue record and pLannotate feature annotations shown in this document.]
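Description:
pCytERM-miRFP670-2-N1 is a 5,022-nt mammalian expression plasmid built on an N1-type backbone (pN1), in which the fluorescent protein sits downstream of the cloning site so that a partner sequence is fused to its N-terminus. It is propagated in E. coli from a high-copy ColE1/pUC-type origin and selected with kanamycin. The resistance cassette is the dual-purpose NeoR/KanR gene (Tn5 aminoglycoside phosphotransferase), driven by a bacterial bla promoter placed just upstream of an SV40 enhancer/early promoter and terminated by an HSV TK polyadenylation signal. The same gene can therefore confer G418 resistance in mammalian cells. An f1 phage origin is also present. The short ble, bGH poly(A) and SV40 large T antigen fragments in the annotation appear to be backbone remnants rather than functional elements.

The payload is expressed from the human CMV immediate-early enhancer and promoter and terminated by the SV40 poly(A) signal. It consists of CytERM, annotated here as a short N-terminal fragment of rabbit cytochrome P450 2C1, joined through residual multiple-cloning-site sequence to miRFP670-2. The catalogue entry lists the insert species as mouse, which does not match this annotation. miRFP670-2 is a constitutively fluorescent near-infrared protein derived from a Rhodopseudomonas palustris bacteriophytochrome, and it needs biliverdin as its chromophore. The CytERM segment is a membrane anchor that tethers the fluorescent protein to the cytoplasmic face of the endoplasmic reticulum. Such fusions are commonly used to test a fluorescent protein's tendency to oligomerise in cells, since self-association reorganises ER membranes. The record itself states only that the plasmid expresses the fusion in mammalian cells, and it was deposited with a study quantitatively comparing near-infrared fluorescent proteins.
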