Features (pLannotate 1.2.2; 16 found; start..end, strand, type, name):
     61..364     +  enhancer       CMV enhancer: human cytomegalovirus immediate early enhancer
    365..568     +  promoter       CMV promoter: human cytomegalovirus (CMV) immediate early promoter
    591..614     +  misc_feature   MCS (fragment): multiple cloning site
    615..701     +  CDS            CYP2C1 (fragment): CP2C1_RABIT - Experimental evidence at protein level: Swiss-Prot protein existence level 1. Cytochromes P450 are a group of heme-thiolate monooxygenases. In liver microsomes, this enzyme is involved in an NADPH-dependent electron transport pathway. It oxidizes a variety of structurally unrelated compounds, including steroids, fatty acids, and xenobiotics. From Oryctolagus cuniculus (Rabbit).
    696..739     +  misc_feature   MCS (fragment): multiple cloning site
    753..1685    +  CDS            miRFP670-2: miRFP670-2 is a basic (constitutively fluorescent) near ir fluorescent protein published in 2020, derived from Rhodopseudomonas palustris CGA009. It has low acid sensitivity. It requires the cofactor biliverdin for fluorescence.
   1704..1787    +  CDS            large T antigen (fragment): large T antigen from SV40 (simian virus 40)
   1810..1931    +  polyA_signal   SV40 poly(A) signal: SV40 polyadenylation signal
   1965..2393    -  rep_origin     f1 ori (sequence partly withheld): f1 bacteriophage origin of replication; arrow indicates direction of (+) strand synthesis
   2420..2524    +  promoter       AmpR promoter: bla
   2526..2883    +  promoter       SV40 promoter: SV40 enhancer and early promoter
   2918..3712    +  CDS            NeoR/KanR: aminoglycoside phosphotransferase from Tn5; aph(3')-II (or nptII); confers resistance to neomycin, kanamycin, and G418 (Geneticin®)
   3733..3885    +  CDS            ble (fragment): BLE_KLEPN - Experimental evidence at protein level: Swiss-Prot protein existence level 1. Binding protein with a strong affinity to the bleomycin family of antibiotics. Binds to CL990; an antimitotic-antibiotic compound. From Klebsiella pneumoniae.
   3944..3991    +  polyA_signal   HSV TK poly(A) signal: herpes simplex virus thymidine kinase polyadenylation signal (Cole and Stacy, 1985)
   4082..4098    -  polyA_signal   bGH poly(A) signal (fragment): bovine growth hormone polyadenylation signal
   4320..4908    +  rep_origin     ori: high-copy-number ColE1/pMB1/pBR322/pUC origin of replication
>Addgene plasmid #197181 | pCytERM-miRFP670-2-N1 | addgene full sequence | sequence record 386478 | Addgene NGS Result
TAGTTATTAATAGTAATCAATTACGGGGTCATTAGTTCATAGCCCATATATGGAGTTCCGCGTTACATAA
CTTACGGTAAATGGCCCGCCTGGCTGACCGCCCAACGACCCCCGCCCATTGACGTCAATAATGACGTATG
TTCCCATAGTAACGCCAATAGGGACTTTCCATTGACGTCAATGGGTGGAGTATTTACGGTAAACTGCCCA
CTTGGCAGTACATCAAGTGTATCATATGCCAAGTACGCCCCCTATTGACGTCAATGACGGTAAATGGCCC
GCCTGGCATTATGCCCAGTACATGACCTTATGGGACTTTCCTACTTGGCAGTACATCTACGTATTAGTCA
TCGCTATTACCATGGTGATGCGGTTTTGGCAGTACATCAATGGGCGTGGATAGCGGTTTGACTCACGGGG
ATTTCCAAGTCTCCACCCCATTGACGTCAATGGGAGTTTGTTTTGGCACCAAAATCAACGGGACTTTCCA
AAATGTCGTAACAACTCCGCCCCATTGACGCAAATGGGCGGTAGGCGTGTACGGTGGGAGGTCTATATAA
GCAGAGCTGGTTTAGTGAACCGTCAGATCCGCTAGCGCTACCGGACTCAGATCTATGGACCCTGTGGTGG
TGCTGGGGCTCTGTCTCTCCTGTTTGCTTCTCCTTTCACTCTGGAAACAGAGCTATGGGGGAGGGAAGCT
TCGAATTCTGCAGTCGACGGTACCGCGGGCCCGGGATCCACCGGTCGCCACCATGGCGCGTAAGGTCGAT
CTCACCTCCTGCGATCGCGAGCCGATCCACATCCCCGGCAGCATTCAGCCGTGCGGCTGCCTGCTAGCCT
GCGACGCGCAGGCGGTGCGGATCACGCGCATTACGGAAAATGCCGGCGCGTTCTTTGGACGCGAAACTCC
GCGGGTCGGTGAGCTACTCGCCGATTACTTCGGCGAGACCGAAGCCCATGCGCTGCGCAACGCACTGGCG
CAGTCCTCCGATCCAAAGCGACCGGCGCTGATCTTCGGTTGGCGCGACGGCCTGACCGGCCGCACCTTCG
ACATCTCACTGCATCGCCATGACGGTACATCGATCATCGAGTTCGAGCCTGCGGCGGCCGAACAGGCCGA
CAATCCGCTGCGGCTGACGCGGCAGATCATCGCGCGCACCAAAGAACTGAAGTCGCTCGAAGAGATGGCC
GCACGGGTGCCGCGCTATCTGCAGGCGATGCTCGGCTATCACCGCGTGATGTTGTACCGCTTCGCGGACG
ACGGCTCCGGGATGGTGATCGGCGAGGCGAAGCGCAGCGACCTCGAGAGCTTTCTCGGTCAGCACTTTCC
GGCGTCGCTGGTCCCGCAGCAGGCGCGGCTACTGTACTTGAAGAACGCGATCCGCGTGGTCTCGGATTCG
CGCGGCATCAGCAGCCGGATCGTGCCCGAGCACGACGCCTCCGGCGCCGCGCTCGATCTGTCGTTCGCGC
ACCTGCGCAGCATCTCGCCCTGCCATCTCGAATTTCTGCGGAACATGGGCGTCAGCGCCTCGATGTCGCT
GTCGATCATCATTGACGGCACGCTATGGGGATTGATCATCTGTCATCATTACGAGCCGCGTGCCGTGCCG
ATGGCGCAGCGCGTCGCGGCCAAAAGGTTCGCCGAGCGCTTATCGACGCACTTCACCGCCGCCCACCACC
AACGCTAAGCGGCCGCGACTCTAGATCATAATCAGCCATACCACATTTGTAGAGGTTTTACTTGCTTTAA
AAAACCTCCCACACCTCCCCCTGAACCTGAAACATAAAATGAATGCAATTGTTGTTGTTAACTTGTTTAT
TGCAGCTTATAATGGTTACAAATAAAGCAATAGCATCACAAATTTCACAAATAAAGCATTTTTTTCACTG
CATTCTAGTTGTGGTTTGTCCAAACTCATCAATGTATCTTAAGGCGTAAATTGTAAGCGTTAATATTTTG
TTAAAATTCGCGTTAAATTTTTGTTAAATCAGCTCATTTTTTAACCAATAGGCCGAAATCGGCAAAATCC
CTTATAAATCAAAAGAATAGACCGAGATAGGGT
[37 nt withheld, positions 2064-2100]
AAAGAACGTGGACTCCAACGTCAAAGG
[49 nt withheld, positions 2128-2176]
T
[91 nt withheld, positions 2178-2268]
G
[124 nt withheld, positions 2270-2393]
CAGGTGGCACTTTTCGGGGAAATGTGCGCGGAACCCCTATTTGTTTATTTTTCTAAATACATTCAAATAT
GTATCCGCTCATGAGACAATAACCCTGATAAATGCTTCAATAATATTGAAAAAGGAAGAGTCCTGAGGCG
GAAAGAACCAGCTGTGGAATGTGTGTCAGTTAGGGTGTGGAAAGTCCCCAGGCTCCCCAGCAGGCAGAAG
TATGCAAAGCATGCATCTCAATTAGTCAGCAACCAGGTGTGGAAAGTCCCCAGGCTCCCCAGCAGGCAGA
AGTATGCAAAGCATGCATCTCAATTAGTCAGCAACCATAGTCCCGCCCCTAACTCCGCCCATCCCGCCCC
TAACTCCGCCCAGTTCCGCCCATTCTCCGCCCCATGGCTGACTAATTTTTTTTATTTATGCAGAGGCCGA
GGCCGCCTCGGCCTCTGAGCTATTCCAGAAGTAGTGAGGAGGCTTTTTTGGAGGCCTAGGCTTTTGCAAA
GATCGATCAAGAGACAGGATGAGGATCGTTTCGCATGATTGAACAAGATGGATTGCACGCAGGTTCTCCG
GCCGCTTGGGTGGAGAGGCTATTCGGCTATGACTGGGCACAACAGACAATCGGCTGCTCTGATGCCGCCG
TGTTCCGGCTGTCAGCGCAGGGGCGCCCGGTTCTTTTTGTCAAGACCGACCTGTCCGGTGCCCTGAATGA
ACTGCAAGACGAGGCAGCGCGGCTATCGTGGCTGGCCACGACGGGCGTTCCTTGCGCAGCTGTGCTCGAC
GTTGTCACTGAAGCGGGAAGGGACTGGCTGCTATTGGGCGAAGTGCCGGGGCAGGATCTCCTGTCATCTC
ACCTTGCTCCTGCCGAGAAAGTATCCATCATGGCTGATGCAATGCGGCGGCTGCATACGCTTGATCCGGC
TACCTGCCCATTCGACCACCAAGCGAAACATCGCATCGAGCGAGCACGTACTCGGATGGAAGCCGGTCTT
GTCGATCAGGATGATCTGGACGAAGAGCATCAGGGGCTCGCGCCAGCCGAACTGTTCGCCAGGCTCAAGG
CGAGCATGCCCGACGGCGAGGATCTCGTCGTGACCCATGGCGATGCCTGCTTGCCGAATATCATGGTGGA
AAATGGCCGCTTTTCTGGATTCATCGACTGTGGCCGGCTGGGTGTGGCGGACCGCTATCAGGACATAGCG
TTGGCTACCCGTGATATTGCTGAAGAGCTTGGCGGCGAATGGGCTGACCGCTTCCTCGTGCTTTACGGTA
TCGCCGCTCCCGATTCGCAGCGCATCGCCTTCTATCGCCTTCTTGACGAGTTCTTCTGAGCGGGACTCTG
GGGTTCGAAATGACCGACCAAGCGACGCCCAACCTGCCATCACGAGATTTCGATTCCACCGCCGCCTTCT
ATGAAAGGTTGGGCTTCGGAATCGTTTTCCGGGACGCCGGCTGGATGATCCTCCAGCGCGGGGATCTCAT
GCTGGAGTTCTTCGCCCACCCTAGGGGGAGGCTAACTGAAACACGGAAGGAGACAATACCGGAAGGAACC
CGCGCTATGACGGCAATAAAAAGACAGAATAAAACGCACGGTGTTGGGTCGTTTGTTCATAAACGCGGGG
TTCGGTCCCAGGGCTGGCACTCTGTCGATACCCCACCGAGACCCCATTGGGGCCAATACGCCCGCGTTTC
TTCCTTTTCCCCACCCCACCCCCCAAGTTCGGGTGAAGGCCCAGGGCTCGCAGCCAACGTCGGGGCGGCA
GGCCCTGCCATAGCCTCAGGTTACTCATATATACTTTAGATTGATTTAAAACTTCATTTTTAATTTAAAA
GGATCTAGGTGAAGATCCTTTTTGATAATCTCATGACCAAAATCCCTTAACGTGAGTTTTCGTTCCACTG
AGCGTCAGACCCCGTAGAAAAGATCAAAGGATCTTCTTGAGATCCTTTTTTTCTGCGCGTAATCTGCTGC
TTGCAAACAAAAAAACCACCGCTACCAGCGGTGGTTTGTTTGCCGGATCAAGAGCTACCAACTCTTTTTC
CGAAGGTAACTGGCTTCAGCAGAGCGCAGATACCAAATACTGTTCTTCTAGTGTAGCCGTAGTTAGGCCA
CCACTTCAAGAACTCTGTAGCACCGCCTACATACCTCGCTCTGCTAATCCTGTTACCAGTGGCTGCTGCC
AGTGGCGATAAGTCGTGTCTTACCGGGTTGGACTCAAGACGATAGTTACCGGATAAGGCGCAGCGGTCGG
GCTGAACGGGGGGTTCGTGCACACAGCCCAGCTTGGAGCGAACGACCTACACCGAACTGAGATACCTACA
GCGTGAGCTATGAGAAAGCGCCACGCTTCCCGAAGGGAGAAAGGCGGACAGGTATCCGGTAAGCGGCAGG
GTCGGAACAGGAGAGCGCACGAGGGAGCTTCCAGGGGGAAACGCCTGGTATCTTTATAGTCCTGTCGGGT
TTCGCCACCTCTGACTTGAGCGTCGATTTTTGTGATGCTCGTCAGGGGGGCGGAGCCTATGGAAAAACGC
CAGCAACGCGGCCTTTTTACGGTTCCTGGCCTTTTGCTGGCCTTTTGCTCACATGTTCTTTCCTGCGTTA
TCCCCTGATTCTGTGGATAACCGTATTACCGCCATGCAT
